>Addgene plasmid #11464 | pcmvtag2Bmciap2 mut | addgene partial sequence | sequence record 18252 | 11464 with pBluescriptKS
CTAGATCAGGAGAGAAATGTGCGCACTGTGCCCTTGACGGTCCCTCTACAGATGGGACACTTCCTCAGAG
AGGGAGCGCAGTCTTTGCACACGACCAGAGCGCCACAGGGAATGAACACGATGGATACCTCTCGGTCCAT
ACACACTTTACACATTCTTTCCTCCTGGAGTTTCCGCAACTGTTCTTCCATTGGTAGAGCTGCAATGTCA
TCTGTGGGAAGACTCCTAATGTCCTGTTGCACAAATATATCTCTGTATAACGCAGGGTCAATTTCCCGAA
GGGAGTTTCTGAATGAGGTTGCTGCAGTGTTTCCTTTTGCTAACACAGTATCAATCAGTGTGCTTGCTTG
TAAGGTGTGTGGTTTCTGTTTCACAGCATTGCACTCCTGTTCAGTGATGGCCCTTGCACTTAGGAGGCAA
TACAGCATTGGTGTCACACACGTCAAATGTTGGAAAAGCACCATTTTGTTCTTCCAGATTAGTGCTAGAT
CATCTGACTCCTCCTCCTCGGCCGCCTGCTCCATCTGCTCCTCTCTCATCTCGTCTTCTGCTTCGAGTAA
GCCTATAACGAGGTCACTGACGGTCCTGTAGTTCTCACCAGTGGCCAGGATCTGCCACTGAACCGTCTGT
CTCACCAGGCTCCTACTGAAGCCCATTTCCAAGGCTGCTTTAACCACAGGCGTGCTCATCATGACGACAT
CTTCCGAACTTTCTCCAGGGCCAAAATGCACGATTGCTGCGTCTGCATTCTCATCTTCTGGGGAGTCTGA
CGTAGATAATAGCTGCTCAAGTAGATGAGGATAGCCAGCTTGAACTTGGCTGACAAATTCTTGGCCTTTG
ATTCTGAGCAAGTACTCACACCTTGGAAACCACTTGGCATGTTCCACCCAGGGGTCATCTCCA
