>Addgene plasmid #11464 | pcmvtag2Bmciap2 mut | addgene partial sequence | sequence record 18253 | 11464 with CMV-F
AGCAGAGCTGGTTTAGTGACCGTCAGATCCGCTAGCGATTACGCCAAGCTCGAAATTAACCCTCACTAAA
GGGAACAAAAGCTGGAGCTCCACCGCGGTGGCGGCCGCCACCATGGATTACAAGGATGACGACGATAAGA
GCCCGGGCGGATCCATGAACATGGTTCAAGACAGCGCCTTTCTAGCCAAGCTGATGAAGAGTGCTGACAC
CTTTGAGTTGAAGTATGACTTTTCCTGTGAGCTGTACCGATTGTCCACGTATTCAGCTTTTCCCAGGGGA
GTTCCTGTGTCAGAAAGGAGTCTGGCTCGTGCTGGCTTTTACTACACTGGTGCCAATGACAAGGTCAAGT
GCTTCTGCTGTGGCCTGATGCTAGACAACTGGAAACAAGGGGACAGTCCCATGGAGAAGCACAGAAAGTT
GTACCCCAGCTGCAACTTTGTACAGACTTTGAATCCAGCCAACAGTCTGGAAGCTAGTCCTCGGCCTTCT
CTTCCTTCCACGGCGATGAGCACCATGCCTTTGAGCTTTGCAAGTTCTGAGAATACTGGCTATTTCAGTG
GCTCTTACTCGAGCTTTCCCTCAGACCCTGTGAACTTCCGAGCAAATCAAGATTGTCCTGCTTTGAGCAC
AAGTCCCTACCACTTTGCAATGAACACAGAGAANGCCAGATTACTCACCTATGAAACATGGCCATTGTCT
TTTCTGTCACCAGCAAAGCTGGCCAAAGCAGGCTTCTACTACATAGGACCTGGAGATAGAGTGGCCTGCT
TTGCGTGCGATGGGAAACTGAGCAACTGGGAACG
