[The description below was written by a language model from this plasmid's Addgene catalogue record.]
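Description:
pcmvtag2Bmciap2 mut is a mammalian expression plasmid built on the pcmvtag2B backbone (recorded as about 6 kb without insert) that carries a mutant mouse c-IAP2 (Birc3) coding sequence of roughly 1.7 kb. The insert was placed between the BamHI and EcoRI sites, both of which remain intact, and sits in frame behind a FLAG epitope supplied by the backbone, so the protein is produced with an N-terminal FLAG tag suitable for immunodetection or immunoprecipitation. The record does not explicitly list the promoter or other regulatory elements; the backbone name suggests CMV-driven expression, but no feature table is provided to confirm this. T3 and T7 primer sites flank the cloning region for sequencing. In bacteria the plasmid is selected with kanamycin and is recorded as low copy.

The defining change is H570A, which the depositor states is sufficient on its own to render the E3 ubiquitin ligase enzymatically inactive relative to wild type. The construct therefore serves as a ligase-dead version of c-IAP2, useful as a comparison to the wild-type protein in transfected mammalian cells when asking whether an effect depends on its ubiquitin ligase activity. This fits the associated study, which concerned posttranscriptional downregulation of c-IAP2 by the related ligase c-IAP1. Users should note that the depositor also reports four additional substitutions in the insert, R398W, D419E, R445W and I591V, whose functional consequences, if any, are unknown to the depositing lab.
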