Addgene plasmid #11464: pcmvtag2Bmciap2 mut
Depositing lab: Jon Ashwell. Depositing organization: National Cancer Institute (NCI). Publication: Posttranscriptional downregulation of c-IAP2 by the ubiquitin protein ligase c-IAP1 in vivo. Conze DB, Albert L, Ferrick DA, Goeddel DV, Yeh WC, Mak T, Ashwell JD. Mol Cell Biol. 2005 Apr . 25(8):3348-56. 10.1128/MCB.25.8.3348-3356.2005 PubMed 15798218.
Backbone
  Vector backbone: pcmvtag2B
  Backbone size w/o insert (bp): 6000
  Vector type: Mammalian Expression
Growth in bacteria
  Bacterial resistance: Kanamycin, 50 μg/mL
  Growth temperature: 37°C
  Growth strain: DH5alpha
  Copy number: Low Copy
Gene/Insert
  Gene/Insert name: mciap2mut (alt name: Birc3)
  Species: M. musculus (mouse)
  Insert size (bp): 1700
  Mutation: H570A
  Entrez Gene: Birc3 (a.k.a. A, AW107670, Api1, Api2, Birc2, C-IAP2, HI, HIAP2, I, IAP1, IAP2, MI, MIAP1, MIAP2, MIH, MIHB, MIHC, RNF, RNF49, cI, cIA, cIAP-1, cIAP-2, cIAP1, cIAP2)
  Tag / fusion protein: flag (N terminal on backbone)
  Cloning method: Restriction Enzyme; 5′ cloning site BamH1 (not destroyed); 3′ cloning site EcoRI (not destroyed)
  Sequencing primers: 5′ T3; 3′ T7
Terms and licenses: Academic/Nonprofit Terms; Industry Terms: Not Available to Industry
Depositor comments: Please note that there are several additional mutations in this construct - R398W, D419E, R445W and I591V. The depositing lab is unaware of any effects these mutations may have on plasmid function. Compared to the wild type, the H570A mutation alone renders the E3 enzymatically inactive.
How to cite: pcmvtag2Bmciap2 mut was a gift from Jon Ashwell (Addgene plasmid # 11464 ; http://n2t.net/addgene:11464 ; RRID:Addgene_11464)
